>Addgene plasmid #170913 | pGREAT25 | addgene full sequence | sequence record 334491 | Addgene NGS Result
TAACGGATCCGGTCTCAGGAGTGGCAGACATACTGTCCCACAAATGAAGATGGAATCTGTAAAAGAAAAC
GCGTGAAATAATGCGTCTGACAAAGGTTAGGTCGGCTGCCTTTAATCAATACCAAAGTGGTCCCTACCAC
GATGGAAAAACTGTGCAGTCGGTTTGGCTTTTTCTGACGAACAAATAAGATTCGTGGCCGACAGGTGGGG
GTCCACCATGTGAAGGCATCTTCAGACTCCAATAATGGAGCAATGACGTAAGGGCTTACGAAATAAGTAA
GGGTAGTTTGGGAAATGTCCACTCACCCGTCAGTCTATAAATACTTAGCCCCTCCCTCATTGTTAAGGGA
GCAAAATCTCAGAGAGATAGTCCTAGAGAGAGAAAGAGAGCAAGTAGCCTAGAAGTAGTCAAGGCGGCGA
AGTATTCAGGCAGGTGGCCAGGAAGAAGAAAAGCCAAGACGACGAAAACAGGTAAGAGCTAAGCTTAATG
GAGAGAGAGAAGAACGTGGTGTACGGCCCCGAGCCCAAGCACCCTCTGGGCAACTTCACCGCCGGCGAGA
TGCTGTACAACGCTCTGCACAAGCACTCCCACATCCCCCAGGCCATCCTGGACGTGATGGGCAACGAGTC
CCTTTCCTACCAGGAGTTCTTCGACACTACTGTGAAGCTGGGCCAGAGCCTCCAGAACTGTGGCTACAAG
ATGAACGATGTCGTGTCGATCTGTGCAGAGAACAACAAGAGATTCTTCATCCCCATCATCTCCGCCTGGT
ACATCGGCATGGTGGTGGCCCCTGTGAACGAGGACTATATCCCAGACGAGCTGTGTAAAGTGACCGGCAT
CTCCAAGCCGATCCTGGTCTTTACCACTAGGAAGATCCTGCCTAAGGTTTTGGAGGTTAAAGACAGAACC
AACTACATAAAGAGGATCATCATACTGGACTCTGAAGAGAACCTGCTGGGCTGCGAGAGCCTGCACAACT
TCATGTCCAGGTACTCCGACAACAACCTCCAAACATTCAAGCCTCTGCACTACGACCCTGTGGACCAGGT
AGCCGCCATCCTGTGCTCCTCCGGCACAACCGGCCTGCCTAAAGGCGTGATGCAGACCCACAGGAACATC
TGTGTGAGACTCACACACGCATCTGACCCCAGAGTGGGTACACAACTCATCCCCGGCGTATCCGTGCTGG
CCTACCTGCCATTCTTCCACGCCTTCGGCTTCAGTATCAACCTGGGCTATTTCATGGTGGGCCTGAGAGT
GGTGATGCTCCGAAGGTTTAACCAGGAGGTGTTCCTGAAGGCCATCCAGGACTACGAGGTGAGGAGCGTG
ATCAACGTTCCCTCCACAATCCTGTTCCTGTCCAAGAGCCCTCTGGTGGACAAGTACGACCTATCCACCC
TGGCGGAGCTGTGCTGTGGAGCCGCTCCTCTGGCGAAGGAGGTGGCCGAGATCGCCGTGAAGAGGCTGAA
CCTGCCAGGGATACGGTGTGGCTACGGTCTAACAGAGTCTACCTCCGCCAACATCCATACTCTGCACAAC
GAGTTCAAGTCCGGCTCCCTGGGCAAGGTGACACCTTACATGGCCGCCAAGATCATCGACAGGAACACCG
GCGAGGCCCTGGGTCCAAACCAGGTGGGCGAGCTGTGCATCTGGGGACCTATGGTAACAAAAGGCTATGT
GAACAACCCACAGGCTACTAAGGAGGCCATCGACGACGACGGCTGGCTGCACTCTGGCGACTTCGGCTAC
TACGACGAGGACGAGTATTTCTACATCGTGGACCGGTACAAGGAGCTGATCAAATACAAGGGCTATCAGG
TCGCCCCTGTGGAGCTGGAGGAGATCCTCCTTCAGCACCCAGGCATCAGGGACGTGGCCGTCGTGGGTAT
CCCTGACATCGAGGCCGGCGAGCTGCCAGCCGGCTTCGTGGTGAAGCAGCCCGGCGCCCAACTCACCGCT
AAGGAGGTGTACGACTTCCTGGCCCAGAGGGTGTCTCACTCCAAGTACCTGAGGGGCGGCGTAAGGTTCG
TGGACTCTATCCCCAGGAACGTGACAGGCAAGATTAGTCGAAAAGAGCTGAGGGAGGCCCTGATGGAGAA
GGCTTCTAAGCTGTAAGCTTCGGCCATGCTAGAGTCCGCAAAAATCACCAGTCTCTCTCTACAAATCTAT
CTCTCTCTATTTTTCTCCAGAATAATGTGTGAGTAGTTCCCAGATAAGGGAATTAGGGTTCTTATAGGGT
TTCGCTCATGTGTTGAGCATATAAGAAACCCTTAGTATGTATTTGTATTTGTAAAATACTTCTATCAATA
AAATTTCTAATTCCTAAAACCAAAATCCAGTGACCTCGCTGTCAGGAGATACATGAGAATTAAGGGAGTC
ACGGTATGACCCCCGCCGATGACGCGGGACAAGCCGTTTTACGTTTGGAACTGACAGAACCGCAACGTTG
AAGGAGCCACTGAGCCGCGGGTTTCTGGAGTTTAATGAGCTAAGCACATACGTCAGAAACCATTATTGCG
CGTTCAAAAGTCGCCTAAGGTCACTATCAGCTAGCAAATATTTCTTGTCAAAAATGCTCCACTGACGTTC
CATAAATTCCCCTCGGTATCCAATTAGAGTCTCATATTCACTCTCAACTCGATCGAGGCAATGGAGAACA
TGGAGAACGACGAGAACATTGTGGTGGGACCCAAGCCGTTCTACCCGATCGAGGAGGGTTCCGCTGGCAC
CCAGCTGCGCAAGTACATGGAGCGCTACGCTAAGCTGGGTGCTATCGCCTTCACCAACGCCGTGACCGGT
GTGGATTACTCCTACGCCGAGTACCTGGAGAAGTCCTGCTGCCTCGGAAAGGCCCTGCAGAACTACGGTC
TGGTCGTGGATGGCCGCATTGCCCTCTGCTCGGAGAACTGCGAGGAGTTCTTCATTCCCGTGATCGCTGG
TCTGTTCATCGGAGTCGGCGTTGCCCCAACCAACGAGATCTACACCCTGCGCGAGCTGGTCCACAGCCTG
GGTATCAGCAAGCCGACCATCGTTTTCTCGAGCAAGAAGGGCCTCGACAAGGTTATCACCGTGCAAAAAA
CCGTCACCACCATCAAGACCATCGTTATCCTGGATTCCAAGGTTGACTACCGCGGTTACCAGTGCCTCGA
CACCTTCATCAAGCGTAACACCCCACCCGGCTTCCAAGCCTCCTCCTTCAAAACCGTGGAGGTTGATCGC
AAGGAGCAGGTGGCCCTGATCATGAACTCCTCCGGCTCCACCGGTCTGCCAAAGGGCGTGCAGCTGACCC
ACGAGAACACCGTCACCCGCTTCTCGCATGCCCGTGATCCCATCTACGGCAACCAGGTGTCCCCAGGCAC
CGCCGTCCTGACCGTCGTGCCCCTCCACCACGGCTTCGGCATGTTCACCACTCTCGGCTACTTGATCTGC
GGCTTCCGTGTGGTGATGCTGACTAAGTTCGACGAGGAGACTTTCCTCAAGACCCTGCAAGACTACAAGT
GCACTTACGTGATCCTGGTGCCGACCCTGTTCGCCATCCTGAACAAGAGCGAGCTGTTGAACAAATACGA
CCTGTCGAACCTGGTGGAGATCGCTTCCGGCGGCGCCCCACTGTCGAAGGAAGTTGGCGAGGCCGTTGCT
CGCCGCTTCAACCTGCCCGGCGTCCGTCAGGGTTACGGCCTGACCGAGACTACCTCGGCTATCATCATCA
CCCCCGAGGGCGACGATAAGCCCGGCGCTTCCGGCAAGGTTGTTCCACTCTTCAAAGCCAAGGTGATCGA
CCTGGACACCAAGAAGTCCCTGGGTCCCAACCGTCGCGGAGAAGTGTGCGTCAAGGGCCCCATGCTGATG
AAGGGCTACGTCAACAACCCAGAGGCCACCAAGGAGTTGATCGACGAGGAGGGCTGGCTGCACACTGGTG
ACATCGGTTACTACGACGAAGAGAAGCACTTCTTCATCGTTGACCGCCTGAAGTCCTTGATCAAGTACAA
GGGCTACCAGGTTCCCCCCGCCGAGCTCGAGAGCGTCCTGCTGCAGCACCCCTCCATTTTCGATGCCGGA
GTGGCCGGTGTCCCCGATCCCGTGGCTGGCGAGCTGCCAGGTGCCGTCGTCGTGCTGGAGTCCGGCAAGA
ACATGACCGAGAAGGAAGTGATGGATTACGTGGCCTCGCAAGTGTCCAACGCCAAGCGCCTGCGCGGCGG
CGTGCGCTTCGTGGATGAGGTGCCCAAGGGCCTCACCGGAAAGATCGACGGTCGCGCTATCCGCGAGATC
CTCAAGAAGCCCGTGGCCAAGATGTGAGCTTGGAATGGATCTTCGATCCCGATCGTTCAAACATTTGGCA
ATAAAGTTTCTTAAGATTGAATCCTGTTGCCGGTCTTGCGACGATTATCATATAATTTCTGTTGAATTAC
GTTAAGCATGTAATAATTAACATGTAATGCATGACGTTATTTATGAGATGGGTTTTTATGATTAGAGTCC
CGCAATTATACATTTAATACGCGATAGAAAACAAAATATAGCGCGCAAACTAGGATAAATTATCGCGCGC
GGTGTCATCTATGTTACTAGATCGGGAATTGCCAAGCTAATTCTTGAAGATGAAAGGGCCTCGTGATACG
CCTATTTTTATAGGTTAATGTCATGATAATAATGGTTTCTTAGACGTCAGGTGGCACTTTTCGGGGAAAT
GTGCGCGGAACCCCTATTTGTTTATTTTTCTAAATACATTCAAATATGTATCCGCTCATGAGACAATAAC
CCTGATAAATGCTTCAATAATGGGACCGACTCGCGCTGTCATGAGACCGGATCCTGACAGGATATATTGG
CGGGTAAACTAAGTCGCTGTATGTGTTTGTTTGAGATCTCATGTGAGCAAAAGGCCAGCAAAAGGCCAGG
AACCGTAAAAAGGCCGCGTTGCTGGCGTTTTTCCATAGGCTCCGCCCCCCTGACGAGCATCACAAAAATC
GACGCTCAAGTCAGAGGTGGCGAAACCCGACAGGACTATAAAGATACCAGGCGTTTCCCCCTGGAAGCTC
CCTCGTGCGCTCTCCTGTTCCGACCCTGCCGCTTACCGGATACCTGTCCGCCTTTCTCCCTTCGGGAAGC
GTGGCGCTTTCTCATAGCTCACGCTGTAGGTATCTCAGTTCGGTGTAGGTCGTTCGCTCCAAGCTGGGCT
GTGTGCACGAACCCCCCGTTCAGCCCGACCGCTGCGCCTTATCCGGTAACTATCGTCTTGAGTCCAACCC
GGTAAGACACGACTTATCGCCACTGGCAGCAGCCACTGGTAACAGGATTAGCAGAGCGAGGTATGTAGGC
GGTGCTACAGAGTTCTTGAAGTGGTGGCCTAACTACGGCTACACTAGAAGAACAGTATTTGGTATCTGCG
CTCTGCTGAAGCCAGTTACCTTCGGAAGAAGAGTTGGTAGCTCTTGATCCGGCAAACAAACCACCGCTGG
TAGCGGTGGTTTTTTTGTTTGCAAGCAGCAGATTACGCGCAGAAAAAAAGGATCTCAAGAAGATCCTTTG
ATCTTTTCTACGGGGTCTGACGCTCAGTGGAACGAAAACTCACGTTAAGGGATTTTGGTCATGAGATTAT
CAAAAAGGATCTTCACCTAGATCCTTTTAAATTAAAAATGAAGTTTTAAATCAATCTAAAGTATATATGT
GTAACATTGGTCTAGTGATTATTTGCCGACTACCTTGGTGATCTCGCCTTTCACGTAGTGGACAAATTCT
TCCAACTGATCTGCGCGCGAGGCCAAGCGATCTTCTTCTTGTCCAAGATAAGCCTGTCTAGCTTCAAGTA
TGACGGGCTGATACTGGGCCGGCAGGCGCTCCATTGCCCAGTCGGCAGCGACATCCTTCGGCGCGATTTT
GCCGGTTACTGCGCTGTACCAAATGCGGGACAACGTAAGCACTACATTTCGCTCATCACCAGCCCAGTCG
GGCGGCGAGTTCCATAGCGTTAAGGTTTCATTTAGCGCCTCAAATAGATCCTGTTCAGGAACCGGATCAA
AGAGTTCCTCCGCCGCTGGACCTACCAAGGCAACGCTATGTTCTCTTGCTTTTGTCAGCAAGATAGCCAG
ATCAATGTCGATCGTGGCTGGCTCGAAGATACCTGCAAGAATGTCATTGCGCTGCCATTCTCCAAATTGC
AGTTCGCGCTTAGCTGGATAACGCCACGGAATGATGTCGTCGTGCACAACAATGGTGACTTCTACAGCGC
GGAGAATCTCGCTCTCTCCAGGGGAAGCCGAAGTTTCCAAAAGGTCGTTGATCAAAGCTCGCCGCGTTGT
TTCATCAAGCCTTACGGTCACCGTAACCAGCAAATCAATATCACTGTGTGGCTTCAGGCCGCCATCCACT
GCGGAGCCGTACAAATGTACGGCCAGCAACGTCGGTTCGAGATGGCGCTCGATGACGCCAACTACCTCTG
ATAGTTGAGTCGATACTTCGGCGATCACCGCTTCCCTCATAATGTTTAACTTTGTTTTAGGGCGACTGCC
CTGCTGCGTAACATCGTTGCTGCTCCATAACATCAAACATCGACCCACGGCGTAACGCGCTTGCTGCTTG
GATGCCCGAGGCATAGACTGTACCCCAAAAAAACAGTCATAACAAGCCATGAAAACCGCCACTGCGCCGT
TACCACCGCTGCGTTCGGTCAAGGTTCTGGACCAGTTGCGTGAGCGCATACGCTACTTGCATTACAGCTT
ACGAACCGAACAGGCTTATGTCCACTGGGTTCGTGCCTTCATCCGTTTCCACGGTGTGCGTCACCCGGCA
ACCTTGGGTAGCAGCGAAGTCGAGGCATTTCTGTCCTGGCTGGAACACCCCTTGTATTACTGTTTATGTA
AGCAGACAGTTTTATTGTTCATGATGATATATTTTTATCTTGTGCAATGTAACATCAGAGATTTTGAGAC
ACAACGTGGCTTTGTTGAATAAATCGAACTTTTGCTGAGTTGAAGGATCAGATCACGCATCTTCCCGACA
ACGCAGACCGTTCCGTGGCAAAGCAAAAGTTCAAAATCACCAACTGGTCCACCTACAACAAAGCTCTCAT
CAACCGTGGCTCCCTCACTTTCTGGCTGGATGATGGGGCGATTCAGGCGATCCCCATCCAACAGCCCGCC
GTCGAGCGGGCTTTTTTATCCCCGGAAGCCTGTGGATAGAGGGTAGTTATCCACGTGAAACCGCTAATGC
CCCGCAAAGCCTTGATTCACGGGGCTTTCCGGCCCGCTCCAAAAACTATCCACGTGAAATCGCTAATCAG
GGTACGTGAAATCGCTAATCGGAGTACGTGAAATCGCTAATAAGGTCACGTGAAATCGCTAATCAAAAAG
GCACGTGAGAACGCTAATAGCCCTTTCAGATCAACAGCTTGCAAACACCCCTCGCTCCGGCAAGTAGTTA
CAGCAAGTAGTATGTTCAATTAGCTTTTCAATTATGAATATATATATCAATTATTGGTCGCCCTTGGCTT
GTGGACAATGCGCTACGCGCACCGGCTCCGCCCGTGGACAACCGCAAGCGGTTGCCCACCGTCGAGCGCC
TTTGCCCACAACCCGGCGGCCGGCCGCAACAGATCGTTTTATAAATTTTTTTTTTTGAAAAAGAAAAAGC
CCGAAAGGCGGCAACCTCTCGGGCTTCTGGATTTCCGATCCCCGGAATTAGATCTTGGCAGGATATATTG
TGGTG
Features (pLannotate 1.2.2; 14 found; start..end, strand, type, name):
   1225..1241    -  promoter       dU6-3 promoter (fragment): RNA polymerase III promoter for Drosophila U6-3 snRNA (Port et al., 2014)
   2182..2341    +  polyA_signal   CaMV poly(A) signal (fragment): cauliflower mosaic virus polyadenylation signal
   2437..2616    +  promoter       NOS promoter: nopaline synthase promoter
   2675..4294    +  CDS            LUCI_LUCCR: Experimental evidence at protein level: Swiss-Prot protein existence level 1. Produces green light with a wavelength of 544 nm. From Luciola cruciata (Japanese firefly) (Genji firefly).
   4321..4573    +  terminator     NOS terminator: nopaline synthase terminator and poly(A) signal
   4694..4781    +  promoter       AmpR promoter (fragment): bla
   4815..4839    +  misc_feature   RB T-DNA repeat: right border repeat from nopaline C58 T-DNA
   4930..5518    -  rep_origin     ori: high-copy-number ColE1/pMB1/pBR322/pUC origin of replication
   5692..6480    -  CDS            aadA: S3AD_ECOLX - Experimental evidence at protein level: Swiss-Prot protein existence level 1. Mediates bacterial resistance to the antibiotics streptomycin and spectinomycin. From Escherichia coli.
   6487..6543    -  CDS            GmR (fragment): gentamycin acetyltransferase; aacC1; confers resistance to gentamycin
   6719..6742    -  promoter       Pc promoter (fragment): intI1 (promoter lies within the coding sequence); class 1 integron promoter
   7018..7119    +  CDS            TRA2_ECOLX (fragment): Protein predicted: Swiss-Prot protein existence level 4. Required for transposition of transposon Tn903. From Escherichia coli.
   7124..7559    +  rep_origin     pSa ori: origin of replication from bacterial plasmid pSa
   7686..3       +  misc_feature   LB T-DNA repeat (across the origin): left border repeat from nopaline C58 T-DNA (truncated)
