[The description below was written by a language model from this plasmid's Addgene catalogue record and pLannotate feature annotations shown in this document.]
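Description:
pGREAT25 is a plant expression binary vector assembled in the GoldenBraid system on the pDGB1_omega1 backbone, carrying two luciferase transcriptional units side by side as a ratiometric dual-colour reporter. In E. coli it replicates at high copy from a ColE1/pUC-type origin and is selected with spectinomycin through the aadA gene. The backbone also carries the pSa origin for Agrobacterium, but as in pGreen-type vectors the replicase is not on the plasmid, so the helper plasmid pSOUP must be present for maintenance there. Left and right T-DNA border repeats from the nopaline C58 Ti plasmid flank the payload, allowing Agrobacterium-mediated delivery into plant cells.

The first unit places E-Luc, the enhanced green-emitting beetle luciferase from Pyrearinus termitilluminans, under the pCmYLCV911 promoter with a CaMV 35S terminator. Its coding sequence carries a silent change that removes a BbsI site for compatibility with Type IIS assembly. The second unit expresses Red-F, a Luciola cruciata firefly luciferase with the S286Y substitution that shifts emission to red, from the nopaline synthase promoter and NOS terminator. The automated feature table identifies the Red-F unit, the CaMV polyadenylation signal and the backbone elements, but it does not annotate the CmYLCV promoter or the E-Luc coding region, which presumably occupy the largely unannotated stretch upstream. The short dU6-3 promoter hit there, like the small AmpR promoter, GmR and transposase fragments in the backbone, is probably incidental or vestigial.

The two units were joined by Esp3I assembly, which destroyed those sites, and the combined insert can be released with BsaI for further GoldenBraid rounds. The construct is intended for rapid characterisation of plant transcriptional regulatory elements, with the two spectrally distinct signals read as a ratio so that one luciferase normalises the other.
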