Addgene plasmid #170913: pGREAT25
Purpose: GoldenBraid Double Transcriptional Unit - pCmYLCV911_E-Luc_35St+pNOS_Red-F_NOSt
Depositing lab: Markita Landry. Depositing organization: University of California, Berkeley. Publication: A Ratiometric Dual Color Luciferase Reporter for Fast Characterization of Transcriptional Regulatory Elements in Plants. Gonzalez-Grandio E, Demirer GS, Ma W, Brady S, Landry MP. ACS Synth Biol. 2021 Sep 14. doi: 10.1021/acssynbio.1c00248. PubMed 34520169.
Backbone
  Vector backbone: pDGB1_omega1
  Backbone manufacturer: Diego Orzaez Lab
  Backbone size w/o insert (bp): 2925
  Vector type: Plant Expression, Luciferase, Synthetic Biology
Growth in bacteria
  Bacterial resistance: Spectinomycin, 50 μg/mL
  Growth temperature: 37°C
  Growth strain: DH5alpha
  Copy number: High Copy
Gene/Insert
  Gene/Insert name: E-Luc (alt name: Enhanced beetle luciferase)
  Species: Pyrearinus termitilluminans (E-Luc) and Luciola curciata (Red-F)
  Insert size (bp): 4780
  Mutation: c.375C>T silent mutation to remove BbsI site (E-Luc), p.S286Y Red mutant (RedF)
  Promoter: pCmYLCV911
  Cloning method: Restriction Enzyme; 5′ cloning site Esp3I (destroyed during cloning); 3′ cloning site Esp3I (destroyed during cloning)
  Sequencing primers: 5′ GGGAAACGCCTGGTATCTTT; 3′ CCGATCCCCGGAATTAGATC
Terms and licenses: Academic/Nonprofit Terms; Industry Terms: Not Available to Industry
Depositor comments: Encodes both E-Luc and Red-F transcriptional units. Insert can be excised by BsaI digestion. Requires pSOUP for replication in agrobacterium . Please visit https://www.biorxiv.org/content/10.1101/2021.05.26.443018v2 to read the preprint on bioRxiv
How to cite: pGREAT25 was a gift from Markita Landry (Addgene plasmid # 170913 ; http://n2t.net/addgene:170913 ; RRID:Addgene_170913)
